>Addgene plasmid #235730 | pYO286 | addgene full sequence | sequence record 490572 | Addgene NGS Result
TCGCGCGTTTCGGTGATGACGGTGAAAACCTCTGACACATGCAGCTCCCGGAGACGGTCACAGCTTGTCT
GTAAGCGGATGCCGGGAGCAGACAAGCCCGTCAGGGCGCGTCAGCGGGTGTTGGCGGGTGTCGGGGCTGG
CTTAACTATGCGGCATCAGAGCAGATTGTACTGAGAGTGCACCATACCACCTTTTCAATTCATCATTTTT
TTTTTATTCTTTTTTTTGATTTCGGTTTCCTTGAAATTTTTTTGATTCGGTAATCTCCGAACAGAAGGAA
GAACGAAGGAAGGAGCACAGACTTAGATTGGTATATATACGCATATGTAGTGTTGAAGAAACATGAAATT
GCCCAGTATTCTTAACCCAACTGCACAGAACAAAAACCTGCAGGAAACGAAGATAAATCATGTCGAAAGC
TACATATAAGGAACGTGCTGCTACTCATCCTAGTCCTGTTGCTGCCAAGCTATTTAATATCATGCACGAA
AAGCAAACAAACTTGTGTGCTTCATTGGATGTTCGTACCACCAAGGAATTACTGGAGTTAGTTGAAGCAT
TAGGTCCCAAAATTTGTTTACTAAAAACACATGTGGATATCTTGACTGATTTTTCCATGGAGGGCACAGT
TAAGCCGCTAAAGGCATTATCCGCCAAGTACAATTTTTTACTCTTCGAAGACAGAAAATTTGCTGACATT
GGTAATACAGTCAAATTGCAGTACTCTGCGGGTGTATACAGAATAGCAGAATGGGCAGACATTACGAATG
CACACGGTGTGGTGGGCCCAGGTATTGTTAGCGGTTTGAAGCAGGCGGCAGAAGAAGTAACAAAGGAACC
TAGAGGCCTTTTGATGTTAGCAGAATTGTCATGCAAGGGCTCCCTATCTACTGGAGAATATACTAAGGGT
ACTGTTGACATTGCGAAGAGCGACAAAGATTTTGTTATCGGCTTTATTGCTCAAAGAGACATGGGTGGAA
GAGATGAAGGTTACGATTGGTTGATTATGACACCCGGTGTGGGTTTAGATGACAAGGGAGACGCATTGGG
TCAACAGTATAGAACCGTGGATGATGTGGTCTCTACAGGATCTGACATTATTATTGTTGGAAGAGGACTA
TTTGCAAAGGGAAGGGATGCTAAGGTAGAGGGTGAACGTTACAGAAAAGCAGGCTGGGAAGCATATTTGA
GAAGATGCGGCCAGCAAAACTAAAAAACTGTATTATAAGTAAATGCATGTATACTAAACTCACAAATTAG
AGCTTCAATTTAATTATATCAGTTATTACCCTATGCGGTGTGAAATACCGCACAGATGCGTAAGGAGAAA
ATACCGCATCAGGAAATTGTAAGCGTTAATATTTTGTTAAAATTCGCGTTAAATTTTTGTTAAATCAGCT
CATTTTTTAACCAATAGGCCGAAATCGGCAAAATCCCTTATAAATCAAAAGAATAGACCGAGATAGGGT
[37 nt withheld, positions 1470-1506]
AAAGAACGTGGACTCCAACGTCAAAGG
[49 nt withheld, positions 1534-1582]
T
[91 nt withheld, positions 1584-1674]
G
[124 nt withheld, positions 1676-1799]
CCATTCGCCATTCAGGCTGCGCAACTGTTGGGAAGGGCGATCGGTGCGGGCCTCTTCGCTATTACGCCAG
CTGGCGAAAGGGGGATGTGCTGCAAGGCGATTAAGTTGGGTAACGCCAGGGTTTTCCCAGTCACGACGTT
GTAAAACGACGGCCAGTGAGCGCGCGTAATACGACTCACTATAGGGCGAATTGGGTACCGCTATGACATG
ATTACGAATTGGCGCGCCGGGCCGCGGATCTTTGCAAAGATCCAAAAAAAGCATGCGTACGGATTAGAAG
CCGCCGAGCGGGTGACAGCCCTCCGAAGGAAGACTCTCCTCCGTGCGTCCTCGTCTTCACCGGTCGCGTT
CCTGAAACGCAGATGTGCCTCGCGCCGCACTGCTCCGAACAATAAAGATTCTACAATACTAGCTTTTATG
GTTATGAAGAGGAAAATTGGCAGTAACCTGGCCCCACAAACCTCAAATGAACGAATCAAATTAACAACCA
GATATCTCGACTGAAAAAAAAGGTTTAAACCAGTTCCCTGAAATTATTCCCCTACTTGACTAATAAGTAT
ATAAAGACGGTAGGTATTGATTGTAATTCTGTAAATCTATTTCTTAAACTTCTTGAATTCTACTTTTATA
GTTAGTCTTTTTTTTAGTTTTAAAACACCAAGAACTTAGTTTCGAATAAACACACATAAATAAACCTCGA
GATGGGGGCACAATTATCACTAGTGGTCCAAGCATCACCTTCCATAGCCATTTTTTCATATATCGATGTC
TTAGAGGAAGTACACTACGTTTCACAGTTAAACTCATCAAGATTCTTAAAAACATGCAAGGCACTGGACC
CTAACGGCGAAATTGTTATCAAAGTGTTTATTAAACCAAAAGACCAATATAGCTTACGACCTTTTCTCCA
ACGTATAAGGGCTCAATCGTTTAAGTTGGGACAACTACCGCACGTTTTAAACTACAGTAAATTGATCGAG
ACAAATAGAGCCGGCTACATGATACGGCAGCACTTAAAAAATAATTTATATGACAGATTGAGTTTGAGAC
CTTACTTACAAGACATTGAACTGAAATTCATTGCTTTCCAGTTGTTAAATGCATTAAAGGACATTCATAA
TCTGAATATTGTCCATGGTGATATAAAGACAGAAAATATCCTAGTAACAAGTTGGAATTGGTGTATATTG
ACAGATTTTGCTGCATTTATCAAACCCGTATATTTGCCTGAAGATAATCCAGGTGAATTTTTATTCTACT
TCGACACCTCGAAGAGAAGAACCTGTTATCTAGCCCCGGAGAGGTTTAACTCTAAACTTTACCAAGATGG
AAAATCTAACAATGGTAGGCTAACTAAAGAAATGGACATATTTAGTCTTGGATGTGTTATTGCAGAAATA
TTTGCTGAAGGAAGACCCATCTTCAACTTATCACAGCTATTCAAATATAAAAGTAATTCATATGACGTAA
ACAGGGAATTTCTCATGGAGGAAATGAATTCTACCGATTTAAGGAACTTGGTTCTAGACATGATTCAACT
AGATCCATCCAAAAGACTTTCATGTGATGAACTACTGAATAAATATCGTGGCATTTTCTTCCCCGATTAT
TTCTACACTTTCATTTATGATTATTTCAGAAATTTGGTTACTATGACAACAAGCACACCGATATCAGATA
ACACTTGCACCAATAGTACCTTGGAAGACAATGTAAAACTTTTAGATGAAACTACGGAAAAAATATACAG
AGATTTTTCCCAAATATGTCATTGTTTGGACTTTCCTTTAATAAAAGACGGGGGTGAGATTGGTTCAGAC
CCCCCAATTTTGGAATCTTACAAAATAGAGATAGAAATTAGTCGGTTTTTAAACACAAACTTATATTTCC
CCCAAAATTACCATTTAGTCTTACAGCAGTTTACCAAAGTATCCGAAAAGATAAAATCAGTTAAAGAGGA
ATGTGCCTTACTCTTTATCTCTTATTTGTCTCATAGTATAAGAAGTATTGTTTCGACTGCTACGAAACTT
AAAAATTTAGAACTATTAGCAGTATTTGCACAATTCGTTTCTGATGAAAATAAAATTGATCGAGTCGTAC
CTTATTTCGTATGTTGTTTTGAAGATAGTGACCAGGACGTCCAGGCCCTATCTTTGTTAACATTAATCCA
GGTACTCACCTCTGTAAGAAAATTGAATCAATTGAACGAGAATATATTTGTGGACTACTTACTTCCGAGA
CTGAAAAGATTACTTATTTCCAATAGGCAGAATACCAATTATTTAAGGATTGTGTTTGCTAATTGTTTGA
GCGACTTGGCCATTATCATTAATAGATTTCAAGAATTTACATTTGCTCAGCACTGCAATGATAACTCAAT
GGATAACAACACGGAAATCATGGAAAGCAGTACCAAGTATTCAGCAAAATTGATCCAAAGTGTCGAAGAT
TTAACTGTCTCTTTTTTAACAGATAATGATACTTATGTAAAGATGGCACTTTTGCAAAACATTCTTCCAC
TTTGTAAATTTTTTGGTAGGGAAAGAACAAACGATATTATACTGAGTCATTTAATAACCTACCTTAATGA
TAAGGACCCAGCATTGCGAGTTTCCTTAATTCAAACAATATCCGGAATATCAATTCTTTTGGGTACCGTT
ACATTAGAACAGTATATTTTACCATTGTTAATCCAGACCATCACTGATTCGGAAGAATTAGTAGTGATCA
GTGTTTTACAAAGCTTAAAATCTTTGTTCAAGACTGGGTTGATTAGGAAAAAATATTATATTGATATATC
AAAAACAACATCTCCCTTGTTGTTGCATCCTAATAATTGGATAAGACAGTTTACTTTGATGATAATTATA
GAAATTATTAATAAGTTATCAAAAGCCGAAGTGTACTGCATTCTCTATCCAATAATAAGGCCTTTCTTCG
AATTTGACGTTGAGTTCAACTTCAAATCAATGATAAGCTGTTGCAAGCAACCAGTGTCAAGATCGGTTTA
CAATCTATTGTGTAGTTGGTCTGTTAGAGCGTCAAAATCTTTATTTTGGAAAAAAATCATCACAAATCAT
GTAGATTCATTCGGAAATAATAGAATCGAATTTATAACAAAAAATTACTCAAGTAAAAATTATGGATTTA
ATAAAAGAGATACGAAATCAAGTTCCTCGCTGAAGGGTATTAAAACATCATCCACCGTCTATTCACATGA
CAACAAGGAAATTCCCTTAACTGCTGAAGACAGAAATTGGATTGATAAGTTCCACATTATTGGGCTAACA
GAAAAAGATATTTGGAAAATTGTGGCTTTGAGGGGTTATGTAATAAGGACAGCGAGAGTTATGGCAGCGA
ACCCTGATTTTCCATATAATAATAGTAATTACCGTCCATTAGTACAGAACTCACCACCTAACCTAAACCT
TACGAATATTATGCCAAGAAACATTTTCTTTGATGTAGAGTTTGCTGAAGAGTCGACAAGTGAGGGACAA
GATTCTAACTTAGAGAACCAACAGATATATAAATATGATGAAAGTGAGAAAGATAGCAATAAGCTAAATA
TTAACGGTAGCAAACAGCTATCTACCGTCATGGACATAAATGGATCACTAATATTCAAAAATAAGTCCAT
TGCCGGATCCTCTAGACCAACTACTGCCTCTGAAAATTTGTACTTTCAAGGCGAGTTGAAGACCACTGCT
TCTGAAAACTTGTACTTCCAAGGTGAGTTACTCGAGGGTGAATTGAAGACTGCTGCTTTGGCTCAACACG
ACGAAGCTAGATCCGGAGCAGGGGCGGGTGCTAGCGAGAACCTGTACTTCCAGGGCGCCCACGATGAAGC
CGTAGACAACAAATTCAACAAAGAACAACAAAACGCGTTCTATGAGATCTTACATTTACCTAACTTAAAC
GAAGAACAACGAAACGCCTTCATCCAAAGTTTAAAAGATGACCCAAGCCAAAGCGCTAACCTTTTAGCAG
AAGCTAAAAAGCTAAATGATGCTCAGGCGCCGAAAGTAGACAACAAATTCAACAAAGAACAACAAAACGC
GTTCTATGAGATCTTACATTTACCTAACTTAAACGAAGAACAACGAAACGCCTTCATCCAAAGTTTAAAA
GATGACCCAAGCCAAAGCGCTAACCTTTTAGCAGAAGCTAAAAAGCTAAATGATGCTCAGGCGCCGAAAG
TAGACGCGAATTCGTGAGCTCGCGAATTTCTTATGATTTATGATTTTTATTATTAAATAAGTTATAAAAA
AAATAAGTGTATACAAATTTTAAAGTGACTCTTAGGTTTTAAAACGAAAATTCTTATTCTTGAGTAACTC
TTTCCTGTAGGTCAGGTTGCTTTCTCAGGTATAGCATGAGGTCGCTCTTATTGACCACACCTCTACCGGC
AGCGGCCGCCACCGCGGTGGAGCTCCAGCTTTTGTTCCCTTTAGTGAGGGTTAATTGCGCGCTTGGCGTA
ATCATGGTCATAGCTGTTTCCTGTGTGAAATTGTTATCCGCTCACAATTCCACACAACATACGAGCCGGA
AGCATAAAGTGTAAAGCCTGGGGTGCCTAATGAGTGAGCTAACTCACATTAATTGCGTTGCGCTCACTGC
CCGCTTTCCAGTCGGGAAACCTGTCGTGCCAGCTGCATTAATGAATCGGCCAACGCGCGGGGAGAGGCGG
TTTGCGTATTGGGCGCTCTTCCGCTTCCTCGCTCACTGACTCGCTGCGCTCGGTCGTTCGGCTGCGGCGA
GCGGTATCAGCTCACTCAAAGGCGGTAATACGGTTATCCACAGAATCAGGGGATAACGCAGGAAAGAACA
TGTGAGCAAAAGGCCAGCAAAAGGCCAGGAACCGTAAAAAGGCCGCGTTGCTGGCGTTTTTCCATAGGCT
CCGCCCCCCTGACGAGCATCACAAAAATCGACGCTCAAGTCAGAGGTGGCGAAACCCGACAGGACTATAA
AGATACCAGGCGTTTCCCCCTGGAAGCTCCCTCGTGCGCTCTCCTGTTCCGACCCTGCCGCTTACCGGAT
ACCTGTCCGCCTTTCTCCCTTCGGGAAGCGTGGCGCTTTCTCATAGCTCACGCTGTAGGTATCTCAGTTC
GGTGTAGGTCGTTCGCTCCAAGCTGGGCTGTGTGCACGAACCCCCCGTTCAGCCCGACCGCTGCGCCTTA
TCCGGTAACTATCGTCTTGAGTCCAACCCGGTAAGACACGACTTATCGCCACTGGCAGCAGCCACTGGTA
ACAGGATTAGCAGAGCGAGGTATGTAGGCGGTGCTACAGAGTTCTTGAAGTGGTGGCCTAACTACGGCTA
CACTAGAAGAACAGTATTTGGTATCTGCGCTCTGCTGAAGCCAGTTACCTTCGGAAAAAGAGTTGGTAGC
TCTTGATCCGGCAAACAAACCACCGCTGGTAGCGGTGGTTTTTTTGTTTGCAAGCAGCAGATTACGCGCA
GAAAAAAAGGATCTCAAGAAGATCCTTTGATCTTTTCTACGGGGTCTGACGCTCAGTGGAACGAAAACTC
ACGTTAAGGGATTTTGGTCATGAGATTATCAAAAAGGATCTTCACCTAGATCCTTTTAAATTAAAAATGA
AGTTTTAAATCAATCTAAAGTATATATGAGTAAACTTGGTCTGACAGTTACCAATGCTTAATCAGTGAGG
CACCTATCTCAGCGATCTGTCTATTTCGTTCATCCATAGTTGCCTGACTCCCCGTCGTGTAGATAACTAC
GATACGGGAGGGCTTACCATCTGGCCCCAGTGCTGCAATGATACCGCGAGACCCACGCTCACCGGCTCCA
GATTTATCAGCAATAAACCAGCCAGCCGGAAGGGCCGAGCGCAGAAGTGGTCCTGCAACTTTATCCGCCT
CCATCCAGTCTATTAATTGTTGCCGGGAAGCTAGAGTAAGTAGTTCGCCAGTTAATAGTTTGCGCAACGT
TGTTGCCATTGCTACAGGCATCGTGGTGTCACGCTCGTCGTTTGGTATGGCTTCATTCAGCTCCGGTTCC
CAACGATCAAGGCGAGTTACATGATCCCCCATGTTGTGCAAAAAAGCGGTTAGCTCCTTCGGTCCTCCGA
TCGTTGTCAGAAGTAAGTTGGCCGCAGTGTTATCACTCATGGTTATGGCAGCACTGCATAATTCTCTTAC
TGTCATGCCATCCGTAAGATGCTTTTCTGTGACTGGTGAGTACTCAACCAAGTCATTCTGAGAATAGTGT
ATGCGGCGACCGAGTTGCTCTTGCCCGGCGTCAATACGGGATAATACCGCGCCACATAGCAGAACTTTAA
AAGTGCTCATCATTGGAAAACGTTCTTCGGGGCGAAAACTCTCAAGGATCTTACCGCTGTTGAGATCCAG
TTCGATGTAACCCACTCGTGCACCCAACTGATCTTCAGCATCTTTTACTTTCACCAGCGTTTCTGGGTGA
GCAAAAACAGGAAGGCAAAATGCCGCAAAAAAGGGAATAAGGGCGACACGGAAATGTTGAATACTCATAC
TCTTCCTTTTTCAATATTATTGAAGCATTTATCAGGGTTATTGTCTCATGAGCGGATACATATTTGAATG
TATTTAGAAAAATAAACAAATAGGGGTTCCGCGCACATTTCCCCGAAAAGTGCCACCTGAACGAAGCATC
TGTGCTTCATTTTGTAGAACAAAAATGCAACGCGAGAGCGCTAATTTTTCAAACAAAGAATCTGAGCTGC
ATTTTTACAGAACAGAAATGCAACGCGAAAGCGCTATTTTACCAACGAAGAATCTGTGCTTCATTTTTGT
AAAACAAAAATGCAACGCGAGAGCGCTAATTTTTCAAACAAAGAATCTGAGCTGCATTTTTACAGAACAG
AAATGCAACGCGAGAGCGCTATTTTACCAACAAAGAATCTATACTTCTTTTTTGTTCTACAAAAATGCAT
CCCGAGAGCGCTATTTTTCTAACAAAGCATCTTAGATTACTTTTTTTCTCCTTTGTGCGCTCTATAATGC
AGTCTCTTGATAACTTTTTGCACTGTAGGTCCGTTAAGGTTAGAAGAAGGCTACTTTGGTGTCTATTTTC
TCTTCCATAAAAAAAGCCTGACTCCACTTCCCGCGTTTACTGATTACTAGCGAAGCTGCGGGTGCATTTT
TTCAAGATAAAGGCATCCCCGATTATATTCTATACCGATGTGGATTGCGCATACTTTGTGAACAGAAAGT
GATAGCGTTGATGATTCTTCATTGGTCAGAAAATTATGAACGGTTTCTTCTATTTTGTCTCTATATACTA
CGTATAGGAAATGTTTACATTTTCGTATTGTTTTCGATTCACTCTATGAATAGTTCTTACTACAATTTTT
TTGTCTAAAGAGTAATACTAGAGATAAACATAAAAAATGTAGAGGTCGAGTTTAGATGCAAGTTCAAGGA
GCGAAAGGTGGATGGGTAGGTTATATAGGGATATAGCACAGAGATATATAGCAAAGAGATACTTTTGAGC
AATGTTTGTGGAAGCGGTATTCGCAATATTTTAGTAGCTCGTTACAGTCCGGTGCGTTTTTGGTTTTTTG
AAAGTGCGTCTTCAGAGCGCTTTTGGTTTTCAAAAGCGCTCTGAAGTTCCTATACTTTCTAGAGAATAGG
AACTTCGGAATAGGAACTTCAAAGCGTTTCCGAAAACGAGCGCTTCCGAAAATGCAACGCGAGCTGCGCA
CATACAGCTCACTGTTCACGTCGCACCTATATCTGCGTGTTGCCTGTATATATATATACATGAGAAGAAC
GGCATAGTGCGTGTTTATGCTTAAATGCGTACTTATATGCGTCTATTTATGTAGGATGAAAGGTAGTCTA
GTACCTCCTGTGATATTATCCCATTCCATGCGGGGTATCGTATGCTTCCTTCAGCACTACCCTTTAGCTG
TTCTATATGCTGCCACTCCTCAATTGGATTAGTCTCATCCTTCAATGCTATCATTTCCTTTGATATTGGA
TCATACTAAGAAACCATTATTATCATGACATTAACCTATAAAAATAGGCGTATCACGAGGCCCTTTCGTC
Features (pLannotate 1.2.2; 24 found; start..end, strand, type, name):
    137..186     +  misc_feature   bom (fragment): basis of mobility region from pBR322
    194..409     +  promoter       URA3 promoter: S. cerevisiae URA3
    410..1213    +  CDS            URA3: orotidine-5'-phosphate decarboxylase, required for uracil biosynthesis; S. cerevisiae URA3; yeast auxotrophic marker, counterselectable with 5-fluoroorotic acid (5-FOA)
   1292..1343    +  misc_feature   bom (fragment): basis of mobility region from pBR322
   1371..1799    -  rep_origin     f1 ori (sequence partly withheld): f1 bacteriophage origin of replication; arrow indicates direction of (+) strand synthesis
   1803..1958    -  CDS            lacZα (fragment): LacZα fragment of β-galactosidase; lacZ fragment
   1966..1984    +  promoter       T7 promoter: promoter for bacteriophage T7 RNA polymerase
   2069..2186    +  protein_bind   UAS: upstream activating sequence mediating Gal4-dependent induction Gal4
   2300..2494    +  promoter       GAP promoter (fragment): S. cerevisiae TDH3; promoter for glyceraldehyde-3-phosphate dehydrogenase
   2501..5494    +  CDS            VPS15 (fragment): VPS15_YEAST - Also known as GRD8, VAC4, VPL19. Experimental evidence at protein level: Swiss-Prot protein existence level 1. Serine/threonine-protein kinase required for cytoplasm to vacuole transport (Cvt) and autophagy as a part of the autophagy- specific VPS34 PI3-kinase complex I. This complex is essential to recruit the ATG8-phosphatidylinositol conjugate and the ATG12-ATG5 conjugate to the pre-autophagosomal structure. Is also involved in endosome-to-Golgi retrograde transport as part of the VPS34 PI3-kinase complex II. This second complex is required for the endosome-to-Golgi retrieval
   5654..5824    +  CDS            ProtA: IgG-binding unit of Staphylococcus aureus protein A
   5828..5998    +  CDS            ProtA: IgG-binding unit of Staphylococcus aureus protein A
   6021..6208    +  terminator     ADH1 terminator: S. cerevisiae ADH1; transcription terminator for the S. cerevisiae alcohol dehydrogenase 1 (ADH1) gene
   6210..6234    -  misc_feature   MCS (fragment): pBluescript multiple cloning site
   6247..6265    -  promoter       T3 promoter: promoter for bacteriophage T3 RNA polymerase
   6310..6326    -  protein_bind   lac operator: The lac repressor binds to the lac operator to inhibit transcription in E. coli. This inhibition can be relieved by adding lactose or isopropyl-β-D-thiogalactopyranoside (IPTG). lac repressor encoded by lacI
   6334..6364    -  promoter       lac promoter: promoter for the E. coli lac operon
   6379..6400    -  protein_bind   CAP binding site: CAP binding activates transcription in the presence of cAMP. E. coli catabolite activator protein
   6413..6505    -  CDS            lacI (fragment): lac repressor; lacI; The lac repressor binds to the lac operator to inhibit transcription in E. coli. This inhibition can be relieved by adding lactose or isopropyl-β-D-thiogalactopyranoside (IPTG).
   6688..7276    -  rep_origin     ori: high-copy-number ColE1/pMB1/pBR322/pUC origin of replication
   7447..8307    -  CDS            AmpR: β-lactamase; bla; confers resistance to ampicillin, carbenicillin, and related antibiotics
   8308..8412    -  promoter       AmpR promoter: bla
   8439..9781    -  rep_origin     2μ ori: yeast 2μ plasmid origin of replication
   9849..35      +  CDS            rop (fragment) (across the origin): Rop protein, which maintains plasmids at low copy number; rop
