[The description below was written by a language model from this plasmid's Addgene catalogue record and pLannotate feature annotations shown in this document.]
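Description:
pYO286 is a yeast expression plasmid built on the pRS426 backbone, a high-copy episomal E. coli/S. cerevisiae shuttle vector. In bacteria it replicates from a high-copy ColE1/pUC-type origin and is selected with ampicillin through the AmpR β-lactamase gene. In yeast it is maintained by the 2μ origin and selected through the URA3 auxotrophic marker, which complements uracil auxotrophy and can be counterselected with 5-FOA. The backbone also carries the usual pBluescript-derived remnants: an f1 origin, a lacZα fragment, lac promoter/operator elements, and flanking T7 and T3 promoters. None of these has a role in yeast expression.

The payload is a truncated S. cerevisiae VPS15 open reading frame encoding residues 1–981. Vps15 is the serine/threonine protein kinase subunit of the Vps34 PI3-kinase complexes, which act in autophagy, the cytoplasm-to-vacuole pathway and endosome-to-Golgi retrieval. Its C terminus is fused to a 3xTEV-ZZ tag. The ZZ portion appears in the feature table as two tandem IgG-binding units of Staphylococcus aureus protein A, while the TEV protease sites named in the catalogue entry are not separately annotated and presumably lie in the gap between VPS15 and the first protein A unit. This arrangement allows capture on IgG resin and release of the protein by TEV cleavage. An ADH1 terminator follows the fusion. Upstream, the annotation detects a Gal4-responsive UAS and a fragment of the TDH3 (GAP) promoter, suggesting a galactose-regulated hybrid promoter, although the record does not name the promoter explicitly. The stated purpose is expression of Vps15(1–981)-ZZ in yeast, consistent with purification of the protein for studies of the Vps34 complex.
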