Addgene plasmid #235730: pYO286
Purpose: Protein expression of yeast VPS15 (1-981)-ZZ in yeast
Depositing lab: Roger Williams. Depositing organization: MRC Laboratory of Molecular Biology. Publication: Characterization of Atg38 and NRBF2, a fifth subunit of the autophagic Vps34/PIK3C3 complex. Ohashi Y, Soler N, Garcia Ortegon M, Zhang L, Kirsten ML, Perisic O, Masson GR, Burke JE, Jakobi AJ, Apostolakis AA, Johnson CM, Ohashi M, Ktistakis NT, Sachse C, Williams RL. Autophagy. 2016 Nov;12(11):2129-2144. doi: 10.1080/15548627.2016.1226736. Epub 2016 Sep 14. PubMed 27630019.
Backbone
  Vector backbone: pRS426
  Vector type: Yeast Expression
Growth in bacteria
  Bacterial resistance: Ampicillin, 100 μg/mL
  Growth temperature: 37°C
  Growth strain: XL10 Gold
  Copy number: High Copy
Gene/Insert
  Gene/Insert name: VPS15
  Species: S. cerevisiae (budding yeast)
  Mutation: aa 1-981
  Tag / fusion protein: 3xTEV-ZZ (C terminal on insert)
  Cloning method: Restriction Enzyme; 5′ cloning site Unknown (unknown if destroyed)
Terms and licenses: Academic/Nonprofit Terms; Industry Terms: Not Available to Industry
How to cite: pYO286 was a gift from Roger Williams (Addgene plasmid # 235730 ; http://n2t.net/addgene:235730 ; RRID:Addgene_235730)
